>Addgene plasmid #209081 | piggyBac-rtTA (4th_Gen)-SNCA(A53T-DNAC)-sfGFP-IRES-NGN2-puro (VK_1124) | addgene full sequence | sequence record 416524 | Addgene NGS Result
ACCCAGCTTTCTTGTACAAAGTGGTTGATCTGCTGGAAGATGGCGATTAGAGAGGTACGAAGATGGCGAT
TAGAGATCCCTCCCCCCCCCCTAACGTTACTGGCCGAAGCCGCTTGGAATAAGGCCGGTGTGCGTTTGTC
TATATGTTATTTTCCACCATATTGCCGTCTTTTGGCAATGTGAGGGCCCGGAAACCTGGCCCTGTCTTCT
TGACGAGCATTCCTAGGGGTCTTTCCCCTCTCGCCAAAGGAATGCAAGGTCTGTTGAATGTCGTGAAGGA
AGCAGTTCCTCTGGAAGCTTCTTGAAGACAAACAACGTCTGTAGCGACCCTTTGCAGGCAGCGGAACCCC
CCACCTGGCGACAGGTGCCTCTGCGGCCAAAAGCCACGTGTATAAGATACACCTGCAAAGGCGGCACAAC
CCCAGTGCCACGTTGTGAGTTGGATAGTTGTGGAAAGAGTCAAATGGCTCTCCTCAAGCGTATTCAACAA
GGGGCTGAAGGATGCCCAGAAGGTACCCCATTGTATGGGATCTGATCTGGGGCCTCGGTGCACATGCTTT
ACATGTGTTTAGTCGAGGTTAAAAAAACGTCTAGGCCCCCCGAACCACGGGGACGTGGTTTTCCTTTGAA
AAACACGATGATAATATGGCCACAATGGACTACAAGGACGACGATGACAAGTTCGTCAAATCTGAGACTC
TGGAGTTGAAGGAGGAAGAGGAGGTACTGATGCTGCTGGGCTCGGCTTCCCCGGCCTCGGCGACCCTGAC
CCCGATGTCCTCCAGCGCGGACGAGGAGGAGGACGAGGAGCTGCGCCGGCCGGGCTCCGCGCGTGGGCAG
CGTGGAGCGGAAGCCGGGCAGGGGGTGCAGGGCAGTCCGGCGTCGGGTGCCGGGGGTTGCCGGCCAGGGC
GGCTGCTGGGCCTGATGCACGAGTGCAAGCGTCGCCCGTCGCGCTCACGGGCCGTCTCCCGAGGTGCCAA
GACGGCGGAGACGGTGCAGCGCATCAAGAAGACCCGCAGGCTCAAGGCCAACAACCGCGAGCGCAACCGC
ATGCACAACCTAAACGCCGCGCTGGACGCGCTGCGCGAGGTGCTGCCCACCTTCCCCGAGGATGCCAAGC
TCACGAAGATCGAGACGCTGCGCTTCGCCCACAATTACATCTGGGCGCTCACCGAGACTCTGCGCCTGGC
GGACCACTGCGCCGGCGCCGGTGGCCTCCAGGGGGCGCTCTTCACGGAGGCGGTGCTCCTGAGCCCGGGA
GCTGCGCTCGGCGCCAGCGGGGACAGCCCTTCTCCACCTTCCTCCTGGAGCTGCACCAACAGCCCGGCGT
CATCCTCCAACTCCACGTCCCCATACAGCTGCACTTTATCGCCCGCTAGCCCCGGGTCAGACGTGGACTA
CTGGCAGCCCCCACCTCCGGAGAAGCATCGTTATGCGCCTCACCTGCCCCTCGCCAGGGACTGTATCTCT
AGAGAGGGCAGGGGAAGTCTTCTAACATGCGGGGACGTGGAGGAAAATCCCGGCCCACTCGAGATGACCG
AGTACAAGCCCACGGTGCGCCTCGCCACCCGCGACGACGTCCCCAGGGCCGTACGCACCCTCGCCGCCGC
GTTCGCCGACTACCCCGCCACGCGCCACACCGTCGATCCGGACCGCCACATCGAGCGGGTCACCGAGCTG
CAAGAACTCTTCCTCACGCGCGTCGGGCTCGACATCGGCAAGGTGTGGGTCGCGGACGACGGCGCCGCGG
TGGCGGTCTGGACCACGCCGGAGAGCGTCGAAGCGGGGGCGGTGTTCGCCGAGATCGGCCCGCGCATGGC
CGAGTTGAGCGGTTCCCGGCTGGCCGCGCAGCAACAGATGGAAGGCCTCCTGGCGCCGCACCGGCCCAAG
GAGCCCGCGTGGTTCCTGGCCACCGTCGGCGTCTCGCCCGACCACCAGGGCAAGGGTCTGGGCAGCGCCG
TCGTGCTCCCCGGAGTGGAGGCGGCCGAGCGCGCCGGGGTGCCCGCCTTCCTGGAGACCTCCGCGCCCCG
CAACCTCCCCTTCTACGAGCGGCTCGGCTTCACCGTCACCGCCGACGTCGAGGTGCCCGAAGGACCGCGC
ACCTGGTGCATGACCCGCAAGCCCGGTGCCTGAAATCAACCTCTGGATTACAAAATTTGTGAAAGATTGA
CTGGTATTCTTAACTATGTTGCTCCTTTTACGCTATGTGGATACGCTGCTTTAATGCCTTTGTATCATGC
TATTGCTTCCCGTATGGCTTTCATTTTCTCCTCCTTGTATAAATCCTGGTTGCTGTCTCTTTATGAGGAG
TTGTGGCCCGTTGTCAGGCAACGTGGCGTGGTGTGCACTGTGTTTGCTGACGCAACCCCCACTGGTTGGG
GCATTGCCACCACCTGTCAGCTCCTTTCCGGGACTTTCGCTTTCCCCCTCCCTATTGCCACGGCGGAACT
CATCGCCGCCTGCCTTGCCCGCTGCTGGACAGGGGCTCGGCTGTTGGGCACTGACAATTCCGTGGTGTTG
TCGGGGAAATCATCGTCCTTTCCTTGGCTGCTCGCCTGTGTTGCCACCTGGATTCTGCGCGGGACGTCCT
TCTGCTACGTCCCTTCGGCCCTCAATCCAGCGGACCTTCCTTCCCGCGGCCTGCTGCCGGCTCTGCGGCC
TCTTCCGCGTCTTCGCCTTCGCCCTCAGACGAGTCGGATCTCCCTTTGGGCCGCCTCCCCGCCTCGAGAG
ATCTACGGGTGGCATCCCTGTGACCCCTCCCCAGTGCCTCTCCTGGCCCTGGAAGTTGCCACTCCAGTGC
CCACCAGCCTTGTCCTAATAAAATTAAGTTGCATCATTTTGTCTGACTAGGTGTCCTTCTATAATATTAT
GGGGTGGAGGGGGGTGGTATGGAGCAAGGGGCAAGTTGGGAAGACAACCTGTAGGGCCTGCGGGGTCTAT
TGGGAACCAAGCTGGAGTGCAGTGGCACAATCTTGGCTCACTGCAATCTCCGCCTCCTGGGTTCAAGCGA
TTCTCCTGCCTCAGCCTCCCGAGTTGTTGGGATTCCAGGCATGCATGACCAGGCTCAGCTAATTTTTGTT
TTTTTGGTAGAGACGGGGTTTCACCATATTGGCCAGGCTGGTCTCCAACTCCTAATCTCAGGTGATCTAC
CCACCTTGGCCTCCCAAATTGCTGGGATTACAGGCGTGAACCACTGCTCCCTTCCCTGTCCTTGTACCTT
AATTAAGTTAACATGCATAGTACTGAGCTCACGGGGACAGCCCCCCCCCCAAAGCCCCCAGGGATGTAAT
TACGTCCCTCCCCCGCTAGGGGGCAGCAGCGAGCCGCCCGGGGCTCCGCTCCGGTCCGGCGCTCCCCCCG
CATCCCCGAGCCGGCAGCGTGCGGGGACAGCCCGGGCACGGGGAAGGTGGCACGGGATCGCTTTCCTCTG
AACGCTTCTCGCTGCTCTTTGAGCCTGCAGACACCTGGGGGGATACGGGGAAAAAGCTTTAGGCTGAAAG
AGAGATTTAGAATGACAGAATCATAGAACGGCCTGGGTTGCAAAGGAGCACAGTGCTCATCCAGATCCAA
CCCCCTGCTATGTGCAGGGTCATCAACCAGCAGCCCAGGCTGCCCAGAGCCACATCCAGCCTGGCCTTGA
ATGCCTGCAGGGATGGGGCATCCACAGCCTCCTTGGGCAACCTGTTCAGTGCGTCACCACCCTCTGGGGG
AAAAACTGCCTCCTCATATCCAACCCAAACCTCCCCTGTCTCAGTGTAAAGCCATTCCCCCTTGTCCTAT
CAAGGGGGAGTTTGCTGTGACATTGTTGGTCTGGGGTGACACATGTTTGCCAATTCAGTGCATCACGGAG
AGGCAGATCTTGGGGATAAGGAAGTGCAGGACAGCATGGACGTGGGACATGCAGGTGTTGAGGGCTCTGG
GACACTCTCCAAGTCACAGCGTTCAGAACAGCCTTAAGGATAAGAAGATAGGATAGAAGGACAAAGAGCA
AGTTAAAACCCAGCATGGAGAGGAGCACAAAAAGGCCACAGACACTGCTGGTCCCTGTGTCTGAGCCTGC
ATGTTTGATGGTGTCTGGATGCAAGCAGAAGGGGTGGAAGAGCTTGCCTGGAGAGATACAGCTGGGTCAG
TAGGACTGGGACAGGCAGCTGGAGAATTGCCATGTAGATGTTCATACAATCGTCAAATCATGAAGGCTGG
AAAAGCCCTCCAAGATCCCCAAGACCAACCCCAACCCACCCACCGTGCCCACTGGCCATGTCCCTCAGTG
CCACATCCCCACAGTTCTTCATCACCTCCAGGGACGGTGACCCCCCCACCTCCGTGGGCAGCTGTGCCAC
TGCAGCACCGCTCTTTGGAGAAGGTAAATCTTGCTAAATCCAGCCCGACCCTCCCCTGGCACAACGTAAG
GCCATTATCTCTCATCCAACTCCAGGACGGAGTCAGTGAGAATATTGTTTAAACATTATAGGCGCGCCAT
TGCTGGGATTACAGGCGTGAACCACTGCTCCCTTCCCTGTCCTTTTAAAAGTTTTGTTACTTTATAGAAG
AAATTTTGAGTTTTTGTTTTTTTTTAATAAATAAATAAACATAAATAAATTGYWKSTKKRMYWYWKYAKY
ASCGCTCTTTGGAGAAGGTAAATCTTGCTAAATCCAGCCCGACCCTCCCCTGGCACAACGTAAGGCCATT
ATCTCTCATCCAACTCCAGGACGGAGTCAGTGAGAATATTGTTTAAACATTATAGGCGCGCCATTGCTGG
GATTACAGGCGTGAACCACTGCTCCCTTCCCTGTCCTTTTAAAAGTTTTGTTACTTTATAGAAGAAATTT
TGAGTTTTTGTTTTTTTTTAATAAATAAATAAACATAAATAAATTGTTTGTTGAATTTATTATTAGTATG
TAAGTGTAAATATAATAAAACTTAATATCTATTCAAATTAATAAATAAACCTCGATATACAGACCGATAA
AACACATGCGTCAATTTTACGCATGATTATCTTTAACGTACGTCACAATATGATTATCTTTCTAGGGTTA
ATCTAGTATACGCGTATGCGGCCGCTGGGGAAAAGGAAGAAACGCGGGCGTATTGGCCCCAATGGGGTCT
CGGTGGGGTATCGACAGAGTGCCAGCCCTGGGACCGAACCCCGCGTTTATGAACAAACGACCCAACACCC
GTGCGTTTTATTCTGTCTTTTTATTGCCGTCATAGCGCGGGTTCCTTCCGGTATTGTCTCCTTCCGTGTT
TCAGTTAGCCTCCCCCATCTCCCGGGCAAACGTGCGCGCCAGGTCGCAGATCGTCGGTATGGAGCCTGGG
GTGGTGACGTGGGTCTGGATCATCCCGGAGGTAAGTTGCAGCAGGGCGTCCCGGCAGCCGGCGGGCGATT
GGTCGTAATCCAGGATAAAGACGTGCATGGGACGGAGGCGTTTGGCCAAGACGTCCAAGGCCCAGGCAAA
CACGTTGTACAGGTCGCCGTTGGGGGCCAGCAACTCGGGGGCCCGAAACAGGGTAAATAACGTGTCCCCG
ATATGGGGTCGTGGGCCCGCGTTGCTCTGGGGCTCGGCACCCTGGGGCGGCACGGCCGTCCCCGAAAGCT
GTCCCCAATCCTCCCGCCACGACCCGCCGCCCTGCAGATACCGCACCGTATTGGCAAGCAGCCCGTAAAC
GCGGCGAATCGCGGCCAGCATAGCCAGGTCAAGCCGCTCGCCGGGGCGCTGGCGTTTGGCCAGGCGGTCG
ATGTGTCTGTCCTCCGGAAGGGCCCCCAACACGATGTTTGTGCCGGGCAAGGTCGGCGGGATGAGGGCCA
CGAACGCCAGCACGGCCTGGGGGGTCATGCTGCCCATAAGGTATCGCGCGGCCGGGTAGCACAGGAGGGC
GGCGATGGGATGGCGGTCGAAGATGAGGGTGAGGGCCGGGGGCGGGGCATGTGAGCTCCCAGCCTCCCCC
CCGATATGAGGAGCCAGAACGGCGTCGGTCACGGCATAAGGCATGCCCATTGTTATCTGGGCGCTTGTCA
TTACCACCGCCGCGTCCCCGGCCGATATCTCACCCTGGTCAAGGCGGTGTTGTGTGGTGTAGATGTTCGC
GATTGTCTCGGAAGCCCCCAGCACCCGCCAGTAAGTCATCGGCTCGGGTACGTAGACGATATCGTCGCGC
GAACCCAGGGCCACCAGCAGTTGCGTGGTGGTGGTTTTCCCCATCCCGTGGGGACCGTCTATATAAACCC
GCAGTAGCGTGGGCATTTTCTGCTCCGGGCGGACTTCCGTGGCTTCTTGCTGCCGGCGAGGGCGCAACGC
CGTACGTCGGTTGCTATGGCCGCGAGAACGCGCAGCCTGGTCGAACGCAGACGCGTGCTGATGGCCGGGG
TACGAAGCCATGGCGGTCTGGGGAGAGAGGTCGGTGATTCGGTCAACGAGGGAGCCGACTGCCGACGTGC
GCTCCGGAGGCTTGCAGAATGCGGAACACCGCGCGGGCAGGAACAGGGCCCACACTACCGCCCCACACCC
CGCCTCCCGCACCGCCCCTTCCCGGCCGCTGCTCTCGGCGCGCCCTGCTGAGCAGCCGCTATTGGCCACA
GCCCATCGCGGTCGGCGCGCTGCCATTGCTCCCTGGCGCTGTCCGTCTGCGAGGGTACTAGTGAGACGTG
CGGCTTCCGTTTGTCACGTCCGGCACGCCGCGAACCGCAAGGAACCTTCCCGACTTAGGGGCGGAGCAGG
AAGCGTCGCCGGGGGGCCCACAAGGGTAGCGGCGAAGATCCGGGTGACGCTGCGAACGGACGTGAAGAAT
GTGCGAGACCCAGGGTCGGCGCCGCTGCGTTTCCCGGAACCACGCCCAGAGCAGCCGCGTCCCTGCGCAA
ACCCAGGGCTGCCTTGGAAAAGGCGCAACCCCAACCCCCCTCCGCGCCTACAGCTCAAGCCACATCCGAA
GGGGGAGGGAGCCGGGAGCTGCGCGCGGGGCCGCCGGGGGGAGGGGTGGCACCGCCCACGCCGGGCGGCC
ACGAAGGGCGGGGCAGCGGGCGCGCGCCCGGCGGGGGGAGGGGCCGCGCGCCGCGCCCGCTGGGAATTGG
GGCCCTAGGGGGAGGGCGGAGGCGCCGACGACCGCGGCACTTACCGTTCGCGGCGTGGCGCCCGGTGGTC
CCCAAGGGGAGGGAAGGGGGAGGCGGGGCGAGGACAGTGACCGGAGTCTCCTCAGCGGTGGCTTTTCTGC
TTGGCAGCCTCAGCGGCTGGCGCCAAAACCGGACTCCGCCCACTTCCTCGCCCCTGCGGTGCGAGGGTGT
GGAATCCTCCAGACGCTGGGGGAGGGGGAGTTGGGAGCTTAAAAACTAGTACCCCTTTGGGACCACTTTC
AGCAGCGAACTCTCCTGTACACCAGGGGTCAGTTCCACAGACGCGGGCCAGGGGTGGGTCATTGCGGCGT
GAACAATAATTTGACTAGAAGTTGATTCGGGTGTTTCCGGAAGGGGCCGAGTCAATCCGCCGAGTTGGGG
CACGGAAAACAAAAAGGGAAGGCTACTAAGATTTTTCTGGCGGGGGTTATCATTGGCGTAACTGCAGGGA
CCACCTCCCTTAATTAATCCAGCTTTTGTTCCCTTTAGTGAGGGTTAATTGCGCGCTTGGCGTAATCATG
GTCATAGCTGTTTCCTGTGTGAAATTGTTATCCGCTCACAATTCCACACAACATACGAGCCGGAAGCATA
AAGTGTAAAGCCTGGGGTGCCTAATGAGTGAGCTAACTCACATTAATTGCGTTGCGCTCACTGCCCGCTT
TCCAGTCGGGAAACCTGTCGTGCCAGCTGCATTAATGAATCGGCCAACGCGCGGGGAGAGGCGGTTTGCG
TATTGGGCGCTCTTCCGCTTCCTCGCTCACTGACTCGCTGCGCTCGGTCGTTCGGCTGCGGCGAGCGGTA
TCAGCTCACTCAAAGGCGGTAATACGGTTATCCACAGAATCAGGGGATAACGCAGGAAAGAACATGTGAG
CAAAAGGCCAGCAAAAGGCCAGGAACCGTAAAAAGGCCGCGTTGCTGGCGTTTTTCCATAGGCTCCGCCC
CCCTGACGAGCATCACAAAAATCGACGCTCAAGTCAGAGGTGGCGAAACCCGACAGGACTATAAAGATAC
CAGGCGTTTCCCCCTGGAAGCTCCCTCGTGCGCTCTCCTGTTCCGACCCTGCCGCTTACCGGATACCTGT
CCGCCTTTCTCCCTTCGGGAAGCGTGGCGCTTTCTCATAGCTCACGCTGTAGGTATCTCAGTTCGGTGTA
GGTCGTTCGCTCCAAGCTGGGCTGTGTGCACGAACCCCCCGTTCAGCCCGACCGCTGCGCCTTATCCGGT
AACTATCGTCTTGAGTCCAACCCGGTAAGACACGACTTATCGCCACTGGCAGCAGCCACTGGTAACAGGA
TTAGCAGAGCGAGGTATGTAGGCGGTGCTACAGAGTTCTTGAAGTGGTGGCCTAACTACGGCTACACTAG
AAGAACAGTATTTGGTATCTGCGCTCTGCTGAAGCCAGTTACCTTCGGAAAAAGAGTTGGTAGCTCTTGA
TCCGGCAAACAAACCACCGCTGGTAGCGGTGGTTTTTTTGTTTGCAAGCAGCAGATTACGCGCAGAAAAA
AAGGATCTCAAGAAGATCCTTTGATCTTTTCTACGGGGTCTGACGCTCAGTGGAACGAAAACTCACGTTA
AGGGATTTTGGTCATGAGATTATCAAAAAGGATCTTCACCTAGATCCTTTTAAATTAAAAATGAAGTTTT
AAATCAATCTAAAGTATATATGAGTAAACTTGGTCTGACAGTTACCAATGCTTAATCAGTGAGGCACCTA
TCTCAGCGATCTGTCTATTTCGTTCATCCATAGTTGCCTGACTCCCCGTCGTGTAGATAACTACGATACG
GGAGGGCTTACCATCTGGCCCCAGTGCTGCAATGATACCGCGAGACCCACGCTCACCGGCTCCAGATTTA
TCAGCAATAAACCAGCCAGCCGGAAGGGCCGAGCGCAGAAGTGGTCCTGCAACTTTATCCGCCTCCATCC
AGTCTATTAATTGTTGCCGGGAAGCTAGAGTAAGTAGTTCGCCAGTTAATAGTTTGCGCAACGTTGTTGC
CATTGCTACAGGCATCGTGGTGTCACGCTCGTCGTTTGGTATGGCTTCATTCAGCTCCGGTTCCCAACGA
TCAAGGCGAGTTACATGATCCCCCATGTTGTGCAAAAAAGCGGTTAGCTCCTTCGGTCCTCCGATCGTTG
TCAGAAGTAAGTTGGCCGCAGTGTTATCACTCATGGTTATGGCAGCACTGCATAATTCTCTTACTGTCAT
GCCATCCGTAAGATGCTTTTCTGTGACTGGTGAGTACTCAACCAAGTCATTCTGAGAATAGTGTATGCGG
CGACCGAGTTGCTCTTGCCCGGCGTCAATACGGGATAATACCGCGCCACATAGCAGAACTTTAAAAGTGC
TCATCATTGGAAAACGTTCTTCGGGGCGAAAACTCTCAAGGATCTTACCGCTGTTGAGATCCAGTTCGAT
GTAACCCACTCGTGCACCCAACTGATCTTCAGCATCTTTTACTTTCACCAGCGTTTCTGGGTGAGCAAAA
ACAGGAAGGCAAAATGCCGCAAAAAAGGGAATAAGGGCGACACGGAAATGTTGAATACTCATACTCTTCC
TTTTTCAATATTATTGAAGCATTTATCAGGGTTATTGTCTCATGAGCGGATACATATTTGAATGTATTTA
GAAAAATAAACAAATAGGGGTTCCGCGCACATTTCCCCGAAAAGTGCCACCTGACGTCGACGGATCGGGA
GATCTCCCGATCCCCTATGGTGCACTCTCAGTACAATCTGCTCTGATGCCGCATAGTTAAGCCAGTATCT
GCTCCCTGCTTGTGTGTTGGAGGTCGCTGAGTAGTGCGCGAGCAAAATTTAAGCTACAACAAGGCAAGGC
TTGACCGACAATTGCATGAAGAATCTGCTTAGGGTTAGGCGTTTTGCGCTGCTTCGGGGAGATGGGGGAG
GCTAACTGAGCTCTAGATTAACCCTAGAAAGATAGTCTGCGTAAAATTGACGCATGCATTCTTGAAATAT
TGCTCTCTCTTTCTAAATAGCGCGAATCCGTCGCTGTGCATTTAGGACATCTCAGTCGCCGCTTGGAGCT
CCCGTGAGGCGTGCTTGTCAATGCGGTAAGTGTCACTGATTTTGAACTATAACGACCGCGTGAGTCAAAA
TGACGCATGATTATCTTTTACGTGACTTTTAAGATTTAACTCATACGATAATTATATTGTTATTTCATGT
TCTACTTACGTGATAACTTATTATATATATATTTTCTTGTTATAGATATCACAAATGCTTGTCCTTCCTT
CCTGTAACACAGCCATTAAACCAGGAGCATCGCCCTTCCCCGGCCCTCAGGTAAGAGGACCAAATACCGT
AGCCGTTTCCAATTTCAGTCCTTTAGCGCCACCTGGTGCTAACTACTCTATCACGCTTTTATCCAATAAC
TACCTTTGTAAATTTCCTTTCAAAAGTTCTGGCCGGGCGCGGTGGCTCACGCTTGTAATCCCAGCACTTT
GTGAGGGGTCAGGAGTTCGAGACGATCAACTAGAATGAATGTCGAGACCCATAGAGCCCACCGCATCCCC
AGCATGCCTGCTATTGTCTTCCCAATCCTCCCCCTTGCTGTCCTGCCCCACCCCACCCCCCAGAATAGAA
TGACACCTACTCAGACAATGCGATGCAATTTCCTCATTTTATTAGGAAAGGACAGTGGGAGTGGCACCTT
CCAGGGTCAAGGAAGGCACGGGGGAGGGGCAAACAACAGATGGCTGGCAACTAGAAGGCACAGTCGAGGC
TGATCAGCGGGTTTAAACTCAAAACAGAGATGTGTCGAAGATGGACAGTCCTGTGCTGATATGCATGGCA
TGCAAGAGGCACTCGTCGTTCAGGAAGGTATCCAGAATCTCGTTCAATTCCGGGGTCAGGGGTGAGTCCA
GGTTCAGATCCTCGGTCATGGACTCAAGTGTGGTTGTCAGCTCATCCAGATGGCCCCTTGGGGGCGGATG
GGAAAGGTCCATTTGGCCACAGATTGCAGCCTCTTCCTTCTGGGGAATCACAGTATCGGCCATCTCCCGA
AGGGCTTTGACAGCCTGGCTCGTCTCTTCATCGGGATCCTCCAACAGGTGACTGGCCTCGGGAGTCACTG
CGGGCGCTGGATCCAGTGGCTGAGGGACTGGTGCCGGGGTCAGTGACCCGACTGGCTCATGTACTGGACC
GGTTGGTGTTGGTGCGAGGCTGGCGGGGAGTGGGCGGTTGGCCCATGGACTTCCTGGAGGATGAAATGGC
CGGATTCGTTTTGGCTGGCACACCTCGCGGCCCTCAAACACGTCACTAATAGCGGAGCCGGCCTCAGGCT
TCGGCAAAAACATCCCTTCCCTGGAATCCCGGCTGCCGCTGCCAGAGCCCAGCAAGGCTGAGAAATCCAT
ATCGGCGATAGAGCTGAAGTCCTCGTCGCCAGACAGCAGTCCATTAGGCAGGCCTGGTGCTCCCAGAGGG
GCAGGAGCTGGATCAGGAGGCCTCTGAGCGCCTGTCACGAGCCGGGTGATGGCCTCGGGGTATTCCATCA
GCATGGGCTCGGTGGTGTGAGGGGCCACAGGGATGCCCTGGTTCAGCAGCTGCTGGAACTCGCTGTTGTC
CACGCTGGCCAGGTCGGTGAACACGGCAGGATCGGTGCTGTTTCCCAGCAGGGCTCCCAGATCCTCGTCG
TCGAACTGCAGCTGCAGCAGAGCTTCAGACAGTGTGCCCTCGCCGGCCTGTGTAGGTTTAGGGGCTGGTG
GAGCCACAGCCTGTGGAGGTCCAGGAGCCAGCACAGGCACGGGTGCTGGTGCCTGAGCCAGTGCAGACAC
CATGGCTGGAGCTGGTGCAGGAGCAGGAGCCTGAGGCAGCACCTGAGGAGGGGCTGGAGCCAGAGCAGAG
GCCTGAGAGATCTGGCCGCTGGGGAACACCATGGTAGGGAACTCGTCGTAGTTGATGGTGCTCAGGCTGC
TGGTGAAGGGGTAAGGCTGGGGGGCAGGTTTTGGCACGCTGGCGCTGGATCTGCTGGGCACGGCGATTCT
TCTAGGTGGAGGTCTAGGGTCGGTGGGGCCGCTGAAGGGGGACTTCTTCATGATGCTCTTGAATGTCTCG
TAGGTCCGCTTCCGCTTTTCCTCGATCCGGTGCCGGTCGTCGGTGTCGGGCAGGTACTGGCTACCAACTT
TGCGTTTCTTTTTCGGAGATCCGGAACTTCTAGAGTTAATCAGCATGTCCAGGTCGAAATCATCAAGGGC
GTCACTGCCGAGCATGTCGAGGTCAAAGTCATCAAGGGCATCCGAACCAAGCATGTCAAGGTCAAAATCA
TCGAGGGCGTCACTTCCCAGCATATCCAGATCAAAATCGTCCAATGCGTCAGCCCGTCCGGAACCGCTGG
CCTCCGGCCCGCCGCTTTCGCACTTTAGCTGTTTCTCCAGGCCACATATGATTAGTTCCAGGCCGAAAAG
GAAGGCAGGTTCGGCTCCCTGCCGGTCGAACAGCTCAATTGCTTGTTTCAGAAGTGGGGGCATAGAATCG
GTGGTAGGTGTCTCTCTTTCCTCTTTTGCTACTTGATGCTCCTGTTCCTCCAATACGCAGCCCAGTGTAA
AGTGGCCCACGGCGGACAGAGCGTACAGTGCGTTCTCCAGGGAGAAGCCTTGCTGACACAGGAACGCGAG
CTGATTTTCCAGGGTTTCGTACTGTTTCTCTGTTGGGCGGGTGCCGAGATGCACTTTAGCCCCGTCGCGA
TGTGAGAGGAGAGCACAGCGGTATGACTTGGCGTTGTTCCGCAGAAAGTCTTGCCATGACTCGCCTTCCA
GGGGGCAGGAGTGGGTATGATGCCTGTCCAGCATCTCGATTGGCAGGGCATCGAGCAGGGCCCGCTTGTT
CTTCACGTGCCAGTACAGGGTAGGCTGCTCAACTCCCAGCTTTTGAGCGAGTTTCCTTGTCGTCAGGCCT
TCGATACCGACTCCATTGAGTAATTCCAGAGCAGAGTTTATGACTTTGCTCTTGTCCAGTCTAGACATAG
AACCACCTGGACCAGGGTTTTCTTCAACATCACCACAAGTGAGGAGAGAACCTCTACCTTCGCCGGATCC
GCCCTCCCACACATAACCAGAGGGCAGCAATTCACGAATCCCAACTGCCGTCGGCTGTCCATCACTGTCC
TTCACTATGGCTTTGATCCCAGGATGCAGATCGAGAAGCACCTGTCGGCACCGTCCGCAGGGGCTCAAGA
TGCCCCTGTTCTCATTTCCGATCGCGACGATACAAGTCAGGTTGCCAGCTGCCGCAGCAGCAGCAGTGCC
CAGCACCACGAGTTCTGCACAAGGTCCCCCAGTAAAATGATATACATTGACACCAGTGAAGATGCGGCCG
TCGCTAGAGAGAGCTGCGCTGGCGACGCTGTAGTCTTCAGAGATGGGGATGCTGTTGATTGTAGCCGTTG
CTCTTTCAATGAGGGTGGATTCTTCTTGAGACAAAGGCTTGGCCATGGTGAATTGCTGGGGAGAGAGGTC
GGTGATTCGGTCAACGAGGGAGCCGACTGCCGACGTGCGCTCCGGAGGCTTGCAGAATGCGGAACACCGC
GCGGGCAGGAACAGGGCCCACACTACCGCCCCACACCCCGCCTCCCGCACCGCCCCTTCCCGGCCGCTGC
TCTCGGCGCGCCCTGCTGAGCAGCCGCTATTGGCCACAGCCCATCGCGGTCGGCGCGCTGCCATTGCTCC
CTGGCGCTGTCCGTCTGCGAGGGTACTAGTGAGACGTGCGGCTTCCGTTTGTCACGTCCGGCACGCCGCG
AACCGCAAGGAACCTTCCCGACTTAGGGGCGGAGCAGGAAGCGTCGCCGGGGGGCCCACAAGGGTAGCGG
CGAAGATCCGGGTGACGCTGCGAACGGACGTGAAGAATGTGCGAGACCCAGGGTCGGCGCCGCTGCGTTT
CCCGGAACCACGCCCAGAGCAGCCGCGTCCCTGCGCAAACCCAGGGCTGCCTTGGAAAAGGCGCAACCCC
AACCCCGGGGAGGTGGTCCCTGCAGTTACGCCAATGATAACCCCCGCCAGAAAAATCTTAGTAGCCTTCC
CTTTTTGTTTTCCGTGCCCCAACTCGGCGGATTGACTCGGCCCCTTCCGGAAACACCCGAATCAACTTCT
AGTCAAATTATTGTTCACGCCGCAATGACCCACCCCTGGCCCGCGTCTGTGGAACTGACCCCTGGTGTAC
AGGAGAGTTCGCTGCTGAAAGTGGTCCCAAAGGGGTACTAGTTTTTAAGCTCCCAACTCCCCCTCCCCCA
GCGTCTGGAGGATTCCACACCCTCGCACCGCAGGGGCGAGGAAGTGGGCGGAGTCCGGTTTTGGCGCCAG
CCGCTGAGGCTGCCAAGCAGAAAAGCCACCGCTGAGGAGACTCCGGTCACTGTCCTCGCCCCGCCTCCCC
CTTCCCTCCCCTTGGGGACCACCGGGCGCCACGCCGCGAACGGTAAGTGCCGCGGTCGTCGGCGCCTCCG
CCCTCCCCCTAGGGCCCCAATTCCCAGCGGGCGCGGCGCGCGGCCCCTCCCCCCGCCGGGCGCGCGCCCG
CTGCCCCGCCCTTCGTGGCCGCCCGGCGTGGGCGGTGCCACCCCTCCCCCCGGCGGCCCCGCGCGCAGCT
CCCGGCTCCCTCCCCCTTCGGATGTGGCTTGAGCTGTAGGCGCGGAGGCTAGCTGGGGATCTGGTGGGCT
CTATTGGTAGACTTTAGTCCCTATCAGTGATAGAGAAGGTATCTCCAGTTTACTCCCTATCAGTGATAGA
GACATCCATGGAATCAACTTCAGCTTTATGAGTAAGAAGCCCTATAGGATGTGGCTTTCCCTATCAGTGA
TAGAGAACTAATGATAAGACCACTGCACTTTAGTCCCTATCAGTGATAGAGATGAGATCTTCTGGTGTAC
AGGAGTTTTCTCCCTATCAGTGATAGAGAGTCTGTGTGCCATTTGATCCCTATCAGTGATAGAGACTGTA
TTTCCAGGTAGGCCTGTACAGTGGGAGGCCTATATAAGCAGAGCTCCTTTAGTGAACCCTCAGATGGCCA
GAGATAAGAGAGAAAAGAAGAGTAAGAAGAAATATAAGAGCCACCACAAGTTTGTACAAAAAAGCAGGCT
TAGCCGCCATGGATGTATTCATGAAAGGACTTTCAAAGGCCAAGGAGGGAGTTGTGGCTGCTGCTGAGAA
AACCAAACAGGGTGTGGCAGAAGCAGCAGGAAAGACAAAAGAGGGTGTTCTCTATGTAGGCTCCAAAACC
AAGGAGGGAGTGGTGCATGGTGTGACAACAGTGGCTGAGAAGACCAAAGAGCAAGTGACAAAAAAGGACC
AGTTGGGCAAGAATGAAGAAGGAGCCCCACAGGAAGGAATTCTGGAAGATATGCCTGTGGATCCTGACAA
TGAGGCTTATGAAATGCCTTCTGAGGAAGGGTATCAAGACTACGAACCTGAAGCCCAGAGCACCGTGCCC
AGAGCCAGGGACCCACCTGTGGCCACCAGCAAAGGCGAGGAACTCTTTACGGGGGTAGTACCGATTCTTG
TGGAGTTGGACGGTGATGTCAATGGTCACAAGTTTTCTGTCCGAGGCGAAGGGGAGGGCGATGCGACCAA
TGGTAAGCTTACATTGAAGTTCATTTGTACGACAGGCAAGCTGCCAGTACCTTGGCCAACGTTGGTGACG
ACACTTACATACGGAGTACAGTGCTTCAGCCGCTATCCTGATCACATGAAACGACATGATTTTTTTAAAT
CCGCAATGCCCGAAGGGTACGTGCAGGAACGGACAATTTCCTTTAAAGACGACGGGACATATAAGACAAG
GGCGGAGGTGAAGTTTGAAGGCGACACTCTTGTGAATAGGATAGAACTCAAAGGCATTGATTTTAAAGAA
GATGGGAACATTTTGGGTCATAAGCTTGAGTATAACTTCAATTCCCACAACGTCTACATAACAGCCGACA
AACAAAAAAACGGAATAAAAGCAAACTTCAAAATTAGGCATAACGTTGAGGATGGTTCCGTCCAGCTCGC
CGATCATTATCAGCAGAATACGCCTATTGGAGATGGGCCGGTTCTCCTCCCCGATAATCACTATCTGAGT
ACCCAGAGTGTGCTTTCTAAAGATCCCAACGAAAAGCGCGATCATATGGTTCTCCTCGAATTTGTCACTG
CAGCAGGGATTACCCATGGTATGGACGAATTGTATAAATGA
Features (pLannotate 1.2.2; 37 found; start..end, strand, type, name):
      1..25      -  protein_bind   attB2: mutant version of attB; recombination site for the Gateway® BP reaction BP Clonase™
    182..644     +  misc_feature   IRES: internal ribosome entry site (IRES) of the encephalomyocarditis virus (EMCV)
    661..681     +  CDS            FLAG (fragment): FLAG® epitope tag, followed by an enterokinase cleavage site
    682..1467    +  CDS            Neurog2: NGN2_MOUSE - Also known as Ath4a, Atoh4, Ngn2. Experimental evidence at protein level: Swiss-Prot protein existence level 1. Transcriptional regulator. Involved in neuronal differentiation. Activates transcription by binding to the E box (5'- CANNTG-3'). From Mus musculus (Mouse).
   1474..1526    +  CDS            T2A (fragment): 2A peptide from Thosea asigna virus capsid protein Eukaryotic ribosomes fail to insert a peptide bond between the Gly and Pro residues, yielding separate polypeptides.
   1534..2133    +  CDS            PuroR: puromycin N-acetyltransferase; pac from Streptomyces alboniger; confers resistance to puromycin
   2134..2722    +  misc_feature   WPRE: woodchuck hepatitis virus posttranscriptional regulatory element
   2737..3213    +  polyA_signal   hGH poly(A) signal: human growth hormone polyadenylation signal
   3790..3918    -  CDS            OR51A4 (fragment): O51A4_HUMAN - Experimental evidence at transcript level: Swiss-Prot protein existence level 2. Odorant receptor. From Homo sapiens (Human).
   4479..4524    +  polyA_signal   hGH poly(A) signal (fragment): human growth hormone polyadenylation signal
   4753..4798    +  polyA_signal   hGH poly(A) signal (fragment): human growth hormone polyadenylation signal
   5161..5209    -  polyA_signal   HSV TK poly(A) signal: herpes simplex virus thymidine kinase polyadenylation signal (Cole and Stacy, 1985)
   5254..6381    -  CDS            TK: KITH_HHV1S - Experimental evidence at protein level: Swiss-Prot protein existence level 1. Catalyzes the transfer of the gamma-phospho group of ATP to thymidine to generate dTMP in the salvage pathway of pyrimidine synthesis. The dTMP serves as a substrate for DNA polymerase during viral DNA replication. Allows the virus to be reactivated and to grow in non-proliferative cells lacking a high concentration of phosphorylated nucleic acid precursors. From Human herpesvirus 1 (strain SC16) (HHV-1) (Human herpes simplex virus 1). Used in molecular biology as a selectable marker to identify transfec
   6388..6898    -  promoter       hPGK promoter: human phosphoglycerate kinase 1 promoter
   7592..7610    -  promoter       T3 promoter: promoter for bacteriophage T3 RNA polymerase
   7653..7675    -  protein_bind   lac operator (fragment): The lac repressor binds to the lac operator to inhibit transcription in E. coli. This inhibition can be relieved by adding lactose or isopropyl-β-D-thiogalactopyranoside (IPTG). lac repressor encoded by lacI
   7679..7709    -  promoter       lac promoter: promoter for the E. coli lac operon
   7724..7745    -  protein_bind   CAP binding site: CAP binding activates transcription in the presence of cAMP. E. coli catabolite activator protein
   7758..7850    -  CDS            lacI (fragment): lac repressor; lacI; The lac repressor binds to the lac operator to inhibit transcription in E. coli. This inhibition can be relieved by adding lactose or isopropyl-β-D-thiogalactopyranoside (IPTG).
   8033..8621    -  rep_origin     ori: high-copy-number ColE1/pMB1/pBR322/pUC origin of replication
   8792..9652    -  CDS            AmpR: β-lactamase; bla; confers resistance to ampicillin, carbenicillin, and related antibiotics
   9653..9757    -  promoter       AmpR promoter: bla
   9816..9868    -  misc_feature   bom (fragment): basis of mobility region from pBR322
  10619..10843   -  polyA_signal   bGH poly(A) signal: bovine growth hormone polyadenylation signal
  10872..11441   -  CDS            Rta AD: transcriptional activation domain from the human herpesvirus 4 (Epstein-Barr virus) replication and transcription activator Rta/BRLF1 (Hardwick et al., 1992; Chavez et al., 2015)
  11460..12239   -  CDS            RELA (fragment): TF65_HUMAN - Also known as NFKB3. Experimental evidence at protein level: Swiss-Prot protein existence level 1. NF-kappa-B is a pleiotropic transcription factor present in almost all cell types and is the endpoint of a series of signal transduction events that are initiated by a vast array of stimuli related to many biological processes such as inflammation, immunity, differentiation, cell growth, tumorigenesis and apoptosis. NF-kappa-B is a homo- or heterodimeric complex formed by the Rel-like domain- containing proteins RELA/p65, RELB, NFKB1/p105, NFKB1/p50, REL and NFKB2/p52. The heterodime
  12465..13088   -  CDS            rtTA3 (fragment): reverse tetracycline transactivator 3 activates expression from Tet-responsive promoters in the presence of doxycycline
  13161..13556   -  CDS            BSD: blasticidin S deaminase; Aspergillus terreus BSD; confers resistance to blasticidin
  13566..14076   -  promoter       hPGK promoter: human phosphoglycerate kinase 1 promoter
  14783..14842   +  promoter       TRE3GV promoter (fragment): 3rd-generation Tet-responsive promoter that can be activated by binding of Tet-On® 3G, optimized for retroviral and lentiviral vectors
  14898..14918   +  promoter       tight TRE promoter (fragment): Tet-responsive promoter PTight, consisting of seven tet operator sequences followed by the minimal CMV promoter
  14937..14962   +  promoter       TRE3GV promoter (fragment): 3rd-generation Tet-responsive promoter that can be activated by binding of Tet-On® 3G, optimized for retroviral and lentiviral vectors
  14981..15009   +  promoter       TRE3GV promoter (fragment): 3rd-generation Tet-responsive promoter that can be activated by binding of Tet-On® 3G, optimized for retroviral and lentiviral vectors
  15026..15045   +  promoter       PLtetO-1 promoter (fragment): modified phage lambda PL promoter with tet operator sites (Lutz and Bujard, 1997)
  15166..15190   +  protein_bind   attB1: mutant version of attB; recombination site for the Gateway® BP reaction BP Clonase™
  15199..15525   +  CDS            Snca (fragment): SYUA_RAT - Experimental evidence at protein level: Swiss-Prot protein existence level 1. Neuronal protein that plays several roles in synaptic activity such as regulation of synaptic vesicle trafficking and subsequent neurotransmitter release. Participates as a monomer in synaptic vesicle exocytosis by enhancing vesicle priming, fusion and dilation of exocytotic fusion pores. Mechanistically, acts by increasing local Ca(2+) release from microdomains which is essential for the enhancement of ATP-induced exocytosis. Acts also as a molecular chaperone in its multimeric membrane-bound state, assis
  15568..16278   +  CDS            Superfolder GFP: Superfolder GFP is a basic (constitutively fluorescent) green fluorescent protein published in 2005, derived from Aequorea victoria. It is reported to be a very rapidly-maturing weak dimer.
