[The description below was written by a language model from this plasmid's Addgene catalogue record and pLannotate feature annotations shown in this document.]
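Description:
piggyBac-rtTA (4th_Gen)-SNCA(A53T-DNAC)-sfGFP-IRES-NGN2-puro (VK_1124) is a 16.3 kb all-in-one, doxycycline-inducible mammalian expression plasmid built on a piggyBac transposon backbone, intended for stable genomic integration into cells such as human iPSCs. It is propagated in E. coli through a high-copy ColE1/pUC-type origin with ampicillin selection. The automated annotation did not call the piggyBac terminal repeats, so their positions are not shown in the feature table.

The inducible unit starts with a Tet-responsive promoter, catalogued as TRE4G and detected only as fragmentary matches to TRE3G/tight-type elements. It drives a Gateway-recombined insert flanked by attB1 and attB2: human alpha-synuclein carrying the A53T mutation and a deletion of the NAC domain (residues 60-95), fused at its C terminus to superfolder GFP. The annotation tool matched this truncated coding sequence to the rat orthologue, but the record lists it as human. Downstream on the same transcript, an EMCV IRES initiates translation of FLAG-tagged mouse Neurog2 (NGN2), linked by a T2A peptide to puromycin N-acetyltransferase and followed by a WPRE and an hGH polyadenylation signal. Induction therefore co-expresses the synuclein fusion, the neurogenic factor and puromycin resistance.

On the opposite strand, an hPGK promoter drives blasticidin S deaminase followed by an rtTA3-derived reverse tet transactivator that appears to be fused to p65 (RELA) and Rta activation domains, ending in a bGH polyadenylation signal. A separate hPGK-driven HSV thymidine kinase cassette is also present, a marker commonly used for negative selection, although the record does not state its role here. The stated purpose is NGN2-mediated induction of cortical neurons together with over-expression of SNCA(A53T)-ΔNAC-sfGFP, within a set of iPSC-based alpha-synuclein inclusion models.
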