Addgene plasmid #209081: piggyBac-rtTA (4th_Gen)-SNCA(A53T-DNAC)-sfGFP-IRES-NGN2-puro (VK_1124)
Purpose: Ngn2 mediated cortical neuron induction, along with SNCA(A53T)-DeltaNAC-sfGFP over-expression
Depositing lab: Vikram Khurana. Depositing organization: Brigham and Women's Hospital. Publication: Rapid iPSC inclusionopathy models shed light on formation, consequence, and molecular subtype of alpha-synuclein inclusions. Lam I, Ndayisaba A, Lewis AJ, Fu Y, Sagredo GT, Kuzkina A, Zaccagnini L, Celikag M, Sandoe J, Sanz RL, Vahdatshoar A, Martin TD, Morshed N, Ichihashi T, Tripathi A, Ramalingam N, Oettgen-Suazo C, Bartels T, Boussouf M, Schabinger M, Hallacli E, Jiang X, Verma A, Tea C, Wang Z, Hakozaki H, Yu X, Hyles K, Park C, Wang X, Theunissen TW, Wang H, Jaenisch R, Lindquist S, Stevens B, Stefanova N, Wenning G, van de Berg WDJ, Luk KC, Sanchez-Pernaute R, Gomez-Esteban JC, Felsky D, Kiyota Y, Sahni N, Yi SS, Chung CY, Stahlberg H, Ferrer I, Schoneberg J, Elledge SJ, Dettmer U, Halliday GM, Bartels T, Khurana V. Neuron. 2024 Sep 4;112(17):2886-2909.e16. doi: 10.1016/j.neuron.2024.06.002. Epub 2024 Jul 29. PubMed 39079530.
Backbone
  Vector backbone: piggyBac-rtTA (4th_Gen)
  Vector type: Mammalian Expression
Growth in bacteria
  Bacterial resistance: Ampicillin, 100 μg/mL
  Growth temperature: 37°C
  Growth strain: DH5alpha
  Copy number: High Copy
Gene/Insert 1
  Gene/Insert name: SNCA
  Species: H. sapiens (human)
  Mutation: A53T, NAC deletion (aa60-95)
  Entrez Gene: SNCA (a.k.a. NACP, PARK1, PARK4, PD1)
  Promoter: TRE4G
  Tag / fusion protein: sfGFP (C terminal on insert)
  Cloning method: Gateway Cloning
  Sequencing primers: 5′ n/a
Gene/Insert 2
  Gene/Insert name: NGN2
  Species: M. musculus (mouse)
  Entrez Gene: Neurog2 (a.k.a. Atoh4, Math4A, bHLHa8, ngn-2, ngn2)
Terms and licenses: Academic/Nonprofit Terms; Industry Terms: Not Available to Industry
Depositor comments: VK_1124 Please visit https://doi.org/10.1101/2022.11.08.515615 for bioRxiv preprint.
How to cite: piggyBac-rtTA (4th_Gen)-SNCA(A53T-DNAC)-sfGFP-IRES-NGN2-puro (VK_1124) was a gift from Vikram Khurana (Addgene plasmid # 209081 ; http://n2t.net/addgene:209081 ; RRID:Addgene_209081)
